Addgene plasmid #53093: pET15b-AavLEA1
Purpose: AavLEA1 expression (in BL21 DE3 E. coli strain)
Depositing lab: Claude Férec. Depositing organization: INSERM U1078, Génétique, genomique fonctionnelle et biotechnologies. Publication: Biophysical Characterisation of Calumenin as a Charged F508del-CFTR Folding Modulator. Tripathi R, Benz N, Culleton B, Trouve P, Ferec C. PLoS One. 2014 Aug 13;9(8):e104970. doi: 10.1371/journal.pone.0104970. eCollection 2014. PubMed 25120007.
Backbone
  Vector backbone: pET-15b
  Backbone manufacturer: Novagen
  Backbone size w/o insert (bp): 5708
  Total vector size (bp): 6140
  Vector type: Bacterial Expression
Growth in bacteria
  Bacterial resistance: Ampicillin, 100 μg/mL
  Growth temperature: 37°C
  Growth strain: DH5alpha
  Growth instructions: DH5alpha is used for growth and propagation, but protein expression requires strain BL21 DE3
  Copy number: Low Copy
Gene/Insert
  Gene/Insert name: AavLEA1 (alt names: LEA1; Late embryogenesis abundant protein 1)
  Species: Aphelenchus avenae
  Insert size (bp): 432
  GenBank ID: AF423069.1 AAL18843.1
  Promoter: T7
  Tag / fusion protein: 6xHis (N terminal on backbone)
  Cloning method: Restriction Enzyme; 5′ cloning site NdeI (not destroyed); 3′ cloning site BamHI (not destroyed)
  Sequencing primers: 5′ pBRrevBam; T7; 3′ T7term
Resource information
  A portion of this plasmid was derived from a plasmid made by: Bridget Culleton, NUI Maynooth, Ireland
Terms and licenses: Academic/Nonprofit Terms; Industry Terms: Not Available to Industry
How to cite: pET15b-AavLEA1 was a gift from Claude Férec (Addgene plasmid # 53093 ; http://n2t.net/addgene:53093 ; RRID:Addgene_53093)
