[The description below was written by a language model from this plasmid's Addgene catalogue record and pLannotate feature annotations shown in this document.]
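Description:
pET15b-AavLEA1 is a bacterial expression plasmid built on the Novagen pET-15b backbone for producing AavLEA1, the late embryogenesis abundant protein 1 of the mycophagous nematode Aphelenchus avenae, a protein thought to take part in defence against water stress. The 432 bp coding sequence was inserted between the NdeI and BamHI sites, both of which remain intact. This placement puts it in frame behind the vector-encoded N-terminal 6xHis tag and a thrombin cleavage site, so the recombinant protein can be captured by metal-affinity chromatography and the tag removed afterwards. The short "capTEV" and "SET1" fragments in the automated annotation most likely reflect matches to the His-tag and flanking vector sequence rather than additional functional tags. The annotated LEA1 match covers only part of the stated insert length.

Transcription is driven by a T7 promoter with an adjacent lac operator, followed by the T7 gene 10 ribosome binding site and ending at the T7 terminator. The plasmid also carries lacI under its own promoter, so the lac repressor keeps the cassette silent until IPTG is added. Because the promoter needs T7 RNA polymerase, expression requires a DE3 lysogen such as BL21(DE3), whereas a cloning strain such as DH5alpha serves only for propagation.

Replication depends on the pBR322-type ColE1/pMB1 origin together with rop and the bom region, consistent with the low copy number in the record. Selection is by ampicillin through the β-lactamase gene. The scattered tetracycline-resistance fragments are non-functional remnants of the pBR322 ancestry. The sequenced record of 6,129 nt is slightly shorter than the 6,140 bp catalogue size. The associated publication concerns biophysical characterisation of calumenin as a folding modulator of F508del-CFTR, but the record does not state what role AavLEA1 played in that work.
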