Features (pLannotate 1.2.2; 21 found; start..end, strand, type, name):
     10..38      +  promoter       tet promoter: E. coli promoter for tetracycline efflux protein gene
     86..190     +  CDS            TcR (fragment): tetracycline efflux protein; tet; confers resistance to tetracycline
    213..260     -  terminator     T7 terminator: transcription terminator for bacteriophage T7 RNA polymerase
    268..317     -  CDS            SET1 (fragment): solubility-enhancement tag derived from T7 phage gene 10B
    442..756     -  CDS            LEA1_APHAV (fragment): Experimental evidence at transcript level: Swiss-Prot protein existence level 2. May be involved in defense against water stress. From Aphelenchus avenae (Mycophagous nematode worm).
    760..777     -  CDS            thrombin site: thrombin recognition and cleavage site
    788..804     -  CDS            capTEV™ (fragment): composite tag for in vivo biotinylation, TEV protease cleavage, and 6xHis tagging
    823..845     -  RBS            RBS: efficient ribosome binding site from bacteriophage T7 gene 10 (Olins and Rangwala, 1989)
    860..884     -  protein_bind   lac operator: The lac repressor binds to the lac operator to inhibit transcription in E. coli. This inhibition can be relieved by adding lactose or isopropyl-β-D-thiogalactopyranoside (IPTG). lac repressor encoded by lacI
    885..903     -  promoter       T7 promoter: promoter for bacteriophage T7 RNA polymerase
    925..1204    +  CDS            TcR (fragment): tetracycline efflux protein; tet; confers resistance to tetracycline
   1212..1289    +  promoter       lacI promoter: lacI
   1290..2372    +  CDS            lacI: lac repressor; lacI; The lac repressor binds to the lac operator to inhibit transcription in E. coli. This inhibition can be relieved by adding lactose or isopropyl-β-D-thiogalactopyranoside (IPTG).
   2385..2406    +  protein_bind   CAP binding site: CAP binding activates transcription in the presence of cAMP. E. coli catabolite activator protein
   2421..3045    +  CDS            TcR (fragment): tetracycline efflux protein; tet; confers resistance to tetracycline
   3287..3667    -  CDS            YPB1_ECOLX: Protein predicted: Swiss-Prot protein existence level 4. From Escherichia coli.
   3684..3875    +  CDS            rop: Rop protein, which maintains plasmids at low copy number; rop
   3977..4116    +  misc_feature   bom: basis of mobility region from pBR322
   4302..4890    -  rep_origin     ori: high-copy-number ColE1/pMB1/pBR322/pUC origin of replication
   5061..5921    -  CDS            AmpR: β-lactamase; bla; confers resistance to ampicillin, carbenicillin, and related antibiotics
   5922..6026    -  promoter       AmpR promoter: bla
>Addgene plasmid #53093 | pET15b-AavLEA1 | addgene full sequence | sequence record 433100 | Addgene NGS Result
TTCTCATGTTTGACAGCTTATCATCGATAAGCTTTAATGCGGTAGTTTATCACAGTTAAATTGCTAACGC
AGTCAGGCACCGTGTATGAAATCTAACAATGCGCTCATCGTCATCCTCGGCACCGTCACCCTGGATGCTG
TAGGCATAGGCTTGGTTATGCCGGTACTGCCGGGCCTCTTGCGGGATATCCGGATATAGTTCCTCCTTTC
AGCAAAAAACCCCTCAAGACCCGTTTAGAGGCCCCAAGGGGTTATGCTAGTTATTGCTCAGCGGTGGCAG
CAGCCAACTCAGCTTCCTTTCGGGCTTTGTTAGCAGCCGGATCCTTAGTCGCGGCCCTTGACCTTCTCGC
CAGCCTGGTGGAGCTTCTCGGCGGCAGTGTCGCGAAGCTCCTCGGCCTTGCCCTTGCCCTGCTGCTTGTA
CTCCTCCATCTTCTGGCCCGCGTTCTCGCGCATTTCGCCAGCCCGCTGCTTGGTCTCATCCATCTTCTCC
CCGGCACGCTGCTTCGTCTCCTCTGCCTTCTCGCCAGCGCGCTCCTTGAACTCCTGACCCTTCTCCTGCG
CCTGTCCGGTCAGGTCACGGATGGTCTCACCGGCGGAATCGCGAAACTCAGCCGTCTTCTCGGCGGCCGC
TTGAGCCGTGCTCGAGAGGGTTTCCTTCGTGCTCTCCCATGCGTTGACGACCTTCTCCTTGGCCGCCTCC
ATGTAGCCCTGCTCCTGCTGCTCACCCTGTCGGTTCTGGTTCTGCTGAGAGGACATATGGCTGCCGCGCG
GCACCAGGCCGCTGCTGTGATGATGATGATGATGGCTGCTGCCCATGGTATATCTCCTTCTTAAAGTTAA
ACAAAATTATTTCTAGAGGGGAATTGTTATCCGCTCACAATTCCCCTATAGTGAGTCGTATTAATTTCGC
GGGATCGAGATCTCGATCCTCTACGCCGGACGCATCGTGGCCGGCATCACCGGCGCCACAGGTGCGGTTG
CTGGCGCCTATATCGCCGACATCACCGATGGGGAAGATCGGGCTCGCCACTTCGGGCTCATGAGCGCTTG
TTTCGGCGTGGGTATGGTGGCAGGCCCCGTGGCCGGGGGACTGTTGGGCGCCATCTCCTTGCATGCACCA
TTCCTTGCGGCGGCGGTGCTCAACGGCCTCAACCTACTACTGGGCTGCTTCCTAATGCAGGAGTCGCATA
AGGGAGAGCGTCGAGATCCCGGACACCATCGAATGGCGCAAAACCTTTCGCGGTATGGCATGATAGCGCC
CGGAAGAGAGTCAATTCAGGGTGGTGAATGTGAAACCAGTAACGTTATACGATGTCGCAGAGTATGCCGG
TGTCTCTTATCAGACCGTTTCCCGCGTGGTGAACCAGGCCAGCCACGTTTCTGCGAAAACGCGGGAAAAA
GTGGAAGCGGCGATGGCGGAGCTGAATTACATTCCCAACCGCGTGGCACAACAACTGGCGGGCAAACAGT
CGTTGCTGATTGGCGTTGCCACCTCCAGTCTGGCCCTGCACGCGCCGTCGCAAATTGTCGCGGCGATTAA
ATCTCGCGCCGATCAACTGGGTGCCAGCGTGGTGGTGTCGATGGTAGAACGAAGCGGCGTCGAAGCCTGT
AAAGCGGCGGTGCACAATCTTCTCGCGCAACGCGTCAGTGGGCTGATCATTAACTATCCGCTGGATGACC
AGGATGCCATTGCTGTGGAAGCTGCCTGCACTAATGTTCCGGCGTTATTTCTTGATGTCTCTGACCAGAC
ACCCATCAACAGTATTATTTTCTCCCATGAAGACGGTACGCGACTGGGCGTGGAGCATCTGGTCGCATTG
GGTCACCAGCAAATCGCGCTGTTAGCGGGCCCATTAAGTTCTGTCTCGGCGCGTCTGCGTCTGGCTGGCT
GGCATAAATATCTCACTCGCAATCAAATTCAGCCGATAGCGGAACGGGAAGGCGACTGGAGTGCCATGTC
CGGTTTTCAACAAACCATGCAAATGCTGAATGAGGGCATCGTTCCCACTGCGATGCTGGTTGCCAACGAT
CAGATGGCGCTGGGCGCAATGCGCGCCATTACCGAGTCCGGGCTGCGCGTTGGTGCGGATATCTCGGTAG
TGGGATACGACGATACCGAAGACAGCTCATGTTATATCCCGCCGTTAACCACCATCAAACAGGATTTTCG
CCTGCTGGGGCAAACCAGCGTGGACCGCTTGCTGCAACTCTCTCAGGGCCAGGCGGTGAAGGGCAATCAG
CTGTTGCCCGTCTCACTGGTGAAAAGAAAAACCACCCTGGCGCCCAATACGCAAACCGCCTCTCCCCGCG
CGTTGGCCGATTCATTAATGCAGCTGGCACGACAGGTTTCCCGACTGGAAAGCGGGCAGTGAGCGCAACG
CAATTAATGTAAGTTAGCTCACTCATTAGGCACCGGGATCTCGACCGATGCCCTTGAGAGCCTTCAACCC
AGTCAGCTCCTTCCGGTGGGCGCGGGGCATGACTATCGTCGCCGCACTTATGACTGTCTTCTTTATCATG
CAACTCGTAGGACAGGTGCCGGCAGCGCTCTGGGTCATTTTCGGCGAGGACCGCTTTCGCTGGAGCGCGA
CGATGATCGGCCTGTCGCTTGCGGTATTCGGAATCTTGCACGCCCTCGCTCAAGCCTTCGTCACTGGTCC
CGCCACCAAACGTTTCGGCGAGAAGCAGGCCATTATCGCCGGCATGGCGGCCGACGCGCTGGGCTACGTC
TTGCTGGCGTTCGCGACGCGAGGCTGGATGGCCTTCCCCATTATGATTCTTCTCGCTTCCGGCGGCATCG
GGATGCCCGCGTTGCAGGCCATGCTGTCCAGGCAGGTAGATGACGACCATCAGGGACAGCTTCAAGGATC
GCTCGCGGCTCTTACCAGCCTAACTTCGATCATTGGACCGCTGATCGTCACGGCGATTTATGCCGCCTCG
GCGAGCACATGGAACGGGTTGGCATGGATTGTAGGCGCCGCCCTATACCTTGTCTGCCTCCCCGCGTTGC
GTCGCGGTGCATGGAGCCGGGCCACCTCGACCTGAATGGAAGCCGGCGGCACCTCGCTAACGGATTCACC
ACTCCAAGAATTGGAGCCAATCAATTCTTGCGGAGAACTGTGAATGCGCAAACCAACCCTTGGCAGAACA
TATCCATCGCGTCCGCCATCTCCAGCAGCCGCACGCGGCGCATCTCGGGCAGCGTTGGGTCCTGGCCACG
GGTGCGCATGATCGTGCTCCTGTCGTTGAGGACCCGGCTAGGCTGGCGGGGTTGCCTTACTGGTTAGCAG
AATGAATCACCGATACGCGAGCGAACGTGAAGCGACTGCTGCTGCAAAACGTCTGCGACCTGAGCAACAA
CATGAATGGTCTTCGGTTTCCGTGTTTCGTAAAGTCTGGAAACGCGGAAGTCAGCGCCCTGCACCATTAT
GTTCCGGATCTGCATCGCAGGATGCTGCTGGCTACCCTGTGGAACACCTACATCTGTATTAACGAAGCGC
TGGCATTGACCCTGAGTGATTTTTCTCTGGTCCCGCCGCATCCATACCGCCAGTTGTTTACCCTCACAAC
GTTCCAGTAACCGGGCATGTTCATCATCAGTAACCCGTATCGTGAGCATCCTCTCTCGTTTCATCGGTAT
CATTACCCCCATGAACAGAAATCCCCCTTACACGGAGGCATCAGTGACCAAACAGGAAAAAACCGCCCTT
AACATGGCCCGCTTTATCAGAAGCCAGACATTAACGCTTCTGGAGAAACTCAACGAGCTGGACGCGGATG
AACAGGCAGACATCTGTGAATCGCTTCACGACCACGCTGATGAGCTTTACCGCAGCTGCCTCGCGCGTTT
CGGTGATGACGGTGAAAACCTCTGACACATGCAGCTCCCGGAGACGGTCACAGCTTGTCTGTAAGCGGAT
GCCGGGAGCAGACAAGCCCGTCAGGGCGCGTCAGCGGGTGTTGGCGGGTGTCGGGGCGCAGCCATGACCC
AGTCACGTAGCGATAGCGGAGTGTATACTGGCTTAACTATGCGGCATCAGAGCAGATTGTACTGAGAGTG
CACCATTGCGGTGTGAAATACCGCACAGATGCGTAAGGAGAAAATACCGCATCAGGCGCTCTTCCGCTTC
CTCGCTCACTGACTCGCTGCGCTCGGTCGTTCGGCTGCGGCGAGCGGTATCAGCTCACTCAAAGGCGGTA
ATACGGTTATCCACAGAATCAGGGGATAACGCAGGAAAGAACATGTGAGCAAAAGGCCAGCAAAAGGCCA
GGAACCGTAAAAAGGCCGCGTTGCTGGCGTTTTTCCATAGGCTCCGCCCCCCTGACGAGCATCACAAAAA
TCGACGCTCAAGTCAGAGGTGGCGAAACCCGACAGGACTATAAAGATACCAGGCGTTTCCCCCTGGAAGC
TCCCTCGTGCGCTCTCCTGTTCCGACCCTGCCGCTTACCGGATACCTGTCCGCCTTTCTCCCTTCGGGAA
GCGTGGCGCTTTCTCATAGCTCACGCTGTAGGTATCTCAGTTCGGTGTAGGTCGTTCGCTCCAAGCTGGG
CTGTGTGCACGAACCCCCCGTTCAGCCCGACCGCTGCGCCTTATCCGGTAACTATCGTCTTGAGTCCAAC
CCGGTAAGACACGACTTATCGCCACTGGCAGCAGCCACTGGTAACAGGATTAGCAGAGCGAGGTATGTAG
GCGGTGCTACAGAGTTCTTGAAGTGGTGGCCTAACTACGGCTACACTAGAAGGACAGTATTTGGTATCTG
CGCTCTGCTGAAGCCAGTTACCTTCGGAAAAAGAGTTGGTAGCTCTTGATCCGGCAAACAAACCACCGCT
GGTAGCGGTGGTTTTTTTGTTTGCAAGCAGCAGATTACGCGCAGAAAAAAAGGATCTCAAGAAGATCCTT
TGATCTTTTCTACGGGGTCTGACGCTCAGTGGAACGAAAACTCACGTTAAGGGATTTTGGTCATGAGATT
ATCAAAAAGGATCTTCACCTAGATCCTTTTAAATTAAAAATGAAGTTTTAAATCAATCTAAAGTATATAT
GAGTAAACTTGGTCTGACAGTTACCAATGCTTAATCAGTGAGGCACCTATCTCAGCGATCTGTCTATTTC
GTTCATCCATAGTTGCCTGACTCCCCGTCGTGTAGATAACTACGATACGGGAGGGCTTACCATCTGGCCC
CAGTGCTGCAATGATACCGCGAGACCCACGCTCACCGGCTCCAGATTTATCAGCAATAAACCAGCCAGCC
GGAAGGGCCGAGCGCAGAAGTGGTCCTGCAACTTTATCCGCCTCCATCCAGTCTATTAATTGTTGCCGGG
AAGCTAGAGTAAGTAGTTCGCCAGTTAATAGTTTGCGCAACGTTGTTGCCATTGCTGCAGGCATCGTGGT
GTCACGCTCGTCGTTTGGTATGGCTTCATTCAGCTCCGGTTCCCAACGATCAAGGCGAGTTACATGATCC
CCCATGTTGTGCAAAAAAGCGGTTAGCTCCTTCGGTCCTCCGATCGTTGTCAGAAGTAAGTTGGCCGCAG
TGTTATCACTCATGGTTATGGCAGCACTGCATAATTCTCTTACTGTCATGCCATCCGTAAGATGCTTTTC
TGTGACTGGTGAGTACTCAACCAAGTCATTCTGAGAATAGTGTATGCGGCGACCGAGTTGCTCTTGCCCG
GCGTCAACACGGGATAATACCGCGCCACATAGCAGAACTTTAAAAGTGCTCATCATTGGAAAACGTTCTT
CGGGGCGAAAACTCTCAAGGATCTTACCGCTGTTGAGATCCAGTTCGATGTAACCCACTCGTGCACCCAA
CTGATCTTCAGCATCTTTTACTTTCACCAGCGTTTCTGGGTGAGCAAAAACAGGAAGGCAAAATGCCGCA
AAAAAGGGAATAAGGGCGACACGGAAATGTTGAATACTCATACTCTTCCTTTTTCAATATTATTGAAGCA
TTTATCAGGGTTATTGTCTCATGAGCGGATACATATTTGAATGTATTTAGAAAAATAAACAAATAGGGGT
TCCGCGCACATTTCCCCGAAAAGTGCCACCTGACGTCTAAGAAACCATTATTATCATGACATTAACCTAT
AAAAATAGGCGTATCACGAGGCCCTTTCGTCTTCAAGAA
