>Addgene plasmid #53093 | pET15b-AavLEA1 | addgene partial sequence | sequence record 83351 | pBRrevBam 5'-GGTGATGTCGGCGATATAGG-3'
GTGGCGCCGGTGATGCCGGCCACGATGCGTCCGGCGTAGAGGATCGAGATCTCGATCCCGCGAAATTAAT
ACGACTCACTATAGGGGAATTGTGAGCGGATAACAATTCCCCTCTAGAAATAATTTTGTTTAACTTTAAG
AAGGAGATATACCATGGGCAGCAGCCATCATCATCATCATCACAGCAGCGGCCTGGTGCCGCGCGGCAGC
CATATGTCCTCTCAGCAGAACCAGAACCGACAGGGTGAGCAGCAGGAGCAGGGCTACATGGAGGCGGCCA
AGGAGAAGGTCGTCAACGCATGGGAGAGCACGAAGGAAACCCTCTCGAGCACGGCTCAAGCGGCCGCCGA
GAAGACGGCTGAGTTTCGCGATTCCGCCGGTGAGACCATCCGTGACCTGACCGGACAGGCGCAGGAGAAG
GGTCAGGAGTTCAAGGAGCGCGCTGGCGAGAAGGCAGAGGAGACGAAGCAGCGTGCCGGGGAGAAGATGG
ATGAGACCAAGCAGCGGGCTGGCGAAATGCGCGAGAACGCGGGCCAGAAGATGGAGGAGTACAAGCAGCA
GGGCAAGGGCAAGGCCGAGGAGCTTCGCGACACTGCCGCCGAGAAGCTCCACCAGGCTGGCGAGAAGGTC
AAGGGCCGCGACTAAGGATCCGGCTGCTAACAAAGCCCGAAAGGAAGCTGAGTTGGCTGCTGCCACCGCT
GAGCAATAACTAGCATAACCCCTTGGGGCCTCTAAACGGGTCTTGAGGGGTTTTTTGCTGAAAGGAGGAA
CTATATCCGGATATCCCGCAAGAGGCCCGGCAGTACCGGCATAACCAAGCCTATGCCTACAGCATCCAGG
GTGACGGTGCCGAGGATGACGATGAGCGCATTGTTAGATTTCATACACGGTGCCTGACTGCGTTAGCAAT
TTAACTGTGATAAACTACCGCATTAAAGCTTATCGATGATAAGCTGTCAAACATGAGAATTCTTGAAGAC
GAAAGGGCCTCGTGATACGCCTATTTTTATAGGTTAATGTCATGATAATAATGGTTTCTTAGACGTCAGG
TGGCACTTTTCGGGGAAATGTGCGCGGAACCCCTATTTGTTTATTTTTCTAAATACATTCAAATATGT
